Addgene plasmid #17820: pBAD24MevT
Depositing lab: Jay Keasling. Depositing organization: University of California, Berkeley. Publication: Balancing a heterologous mevalonate pathway for improved isoprenoid production in Escherichia coli. Pitera DJ, Paddon CJ, Newman JD, Keasling JD. Metab Eng. 2007 Mar . 9(2):193-207. 10.1016/j.ymben.2006.11.002 PubMed 17239639.
Backbone
  Vector backbone: pBAD24
  Vector type: Bacterial Expression, Synthetic Biology
Growth in bacteria
  Bacterial resistance: Ampicillin, 100 μg/mL
  Growth temperature: 37°C
  Growth strain: DH10B
  Copy number: High Copy
Gene/Insert
  Gene/Insert name: MevT
  Species: S. cerevisiae (budding yeast)
  Cloning method: Restriction Enzyme
  Sequencing primers: 5′ n/a; 3′ n/a
Terms and licenses: Academic/Nonprofit Terms; Industry Terms: Not Available to Industry
How to cite: pBAD24MevT was a gift from Jay Keasling (Addgene plasmid # 17820 ; http://n2t.net/addgene:17820 ; RRID:Addgene_17820)
