[The description below was written by a language model from this plasmid's Addgene catalogue record and pLannotate feature annotations shown in this document.]
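Description:
pBAD24MevT is an arabinose-inducible bacterial expression plasmid built on the pBAD24 backbone, carrying the "MevT" operon that encodes the upper half of the mevalonate pathway for use in Escherichia coli metabolic engineering. The 8,759 nt plasmid replicates from a ColE1/pMB1-type origin, listed as high copy, and is selected with ampicillin through the β-lactamase gene and its native promoter. An f1 phage origin is also present, along with nonfunctional pBR322 remnants (fragments of bom, rop, the tetracycline resistance gene and its promoter) inherited from the backbone.

The payload sits downstream of the araBAD promoter, with the divergently transcribed araC regulator providing repression in the absence of L-arabinose and activation when it is added, so expression can be titrated. Three coding sequences follow in the same orientation between fragments of the multiple cloning site: E. coli atoB (acetoacetyl-CoA thiolase), S. cerevisiae ERG13 (HMG-CoA synthase), and a fragment of S. cerevisiae HMG1, consistent with a truncated HMG-CoA reductase. Although the catalogue lists the insert species as budding yeast, the annotation shows the first gene is of E. coli origin. Together these enzymes convert acetyl-CoA to mevalonate in three steps. Transcription is terminated by the rrnB T1 and T2 terminators, preceded by the 5S rRNA segment typical of this terminator region.

The associated publication concerns balancing a heterologous mevalonate pathway to improve isoprenoid production in E. coli, and this construct fits that context as a high-copy, inducible version of the operon for examining how expression level of the mevalonate-forming enzymes affects pathway flux and host growth.
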