Features (pLannotate 1.2.2; 18 found; start..end, strand, type, name):
     96..974     -  CDS            araC: L-arabinose regulatory protein; araC
   1001..1285    +  promoter       araBAD promoter: araBAD; promoter of the L-arabinose operon of E. coli; the araC regulatory gene is transcribed in the opposite direction (Guzman et al., 1995)
   1322..1348    +  misc_feature   MCS (fragment): pUC18/19 multiple cloning site
   1364..2545    +  CDS            atoB: ATOB_ECOLI - Experimental evidence at protein level: Swiss-Prot protein existence level 1. From Escherichia coli (strain K12).
   2562..4034    +  CDS            ERG13: HMCS_YEAST - Also known as HMGS. Experimental evidence at protein level: Swiss-Prot protein existence level 1. This enzyme condenses acetyl-CoA with acetoacetyl-CoA to form HMG-CoA, which is the substrate for HMG-CoA reductase. From Saccharomyces cerevisiae (strain ATCC 204508 / S288c) (Baker's yeast).
   4048..5556    +  CDS            HMG1 (fragment): HMDH1_YEAST - Experimental evidence at protein level: Swiss-Prot protein existence level 1. One of 2 isozymes that catalyze the conversion of HMG-CoA to mevalonate. It is the rate-limiting enzyme of the sterol biosynthesis pathway. Involved in ergosterol biosynthesis. From Saccharomyces cerevisiae (strain ATCC 204508 / S288c) (Baker's yeast).
   5559..5583    +  misc_feature   MCS (fragment): pUC18/19 multiple cloning site
   5667..5782    +  ncRNA          5S rRNA: Accession: RF00001 - 5S ribosomal RNA
   5786..5872    +  terminator     rrnB T1 terminator: Escherichia coli rrnB; transcription terminator T1 from the E. coli rrnB gene
   5964..5991    +  terminator     rrnB T2 terminator: transcription terminator T2 from the E. coli rrnB gene
   6010..6101    +  promoter       AmpR promoter: bla
   6102..6962    +  CDS            AmpR: β-lactamase; bla; confers resistance to ampicillin, carbenicillin, and related antibiotics
   7004..7459    +  rep_origin     f1 ori (sequence partly withheld): f1 bacteriophage origin of replication; arrow indicates direction of (+) strand synthesis
   7570..8158    +  rep_origin     ori: high-copy-number ColE1/pMB1/pBR322/pUC origin of replication
   8344..8395    -  misc_feature   bom (fragment): basis of mobility region from pBR322
   8511..8551    -  CDS            rop (fragment): Rop protein, which maintains plasmids at low copy number; rop
   8550..8737    -  CDS            TcR (fragment): tetracycline efflux protein; tet; confers resistance to tetracycline
   8747..6       +  promoter       tet promoter (fragment) (across the origin): E. coli promoter for tetracycline efflux protein gene
>Addgene plasmid #17820 | pBAD24MevT | depositor full sequence | sequence record 8740 | Author sequence
ATCGATGCATAATGTGCCTGTCAAATGGACGAAGCAGGGATTCTGCAAACCCTATGCTACTCCGTCAAGC
CGTCAATTGTCTGATTCGTTACCAATTATGACAACTTGACGGCTACATCATTCACTTTTTCTTCACAACC
GGCACGGAACTCGCTCGGGCTGGCCCCGGTGCATTTTTTAAATACCCGCGAGAAATAGAGTTGATCGTCA
AAACCAACATTGCGACCGACGGTGGCGATAGGCATCCGGGTGGTGCTCAAAAGCAGCTTCGCCTGGCTGA
TACGTTGGTCCTCGCGCCAGCTTAAGACGCTAATCCCTAACTGCTGGCGGAAAAGATGTGACAGACGCGA
CGGCGACAAGCAAACATGCTGTGCGACGCTGGCGATATCAAAATTGCTGTCTGCCAGGTGATCGCTGATG
TACTGACAAGCCTCGCGTACCCGATTATCCATCGGTGGATGGAGCGACTCGTTAATCGCTTCCATGCGCC
GCAGTAACAATTGCTCAAGCAGATTTATCGCCAGCAGCTCCGAATAGCGCCCTTCCCCTTGCCCGGCGTT
AATGATTTGCCCAAACAGGTCGCTGAAATGCGGCTGGTGCGCTTCATCCGGGCGAAAGAACCCCGTATTG
GCAAATATTGACGGCCAGTTAAGCCATTCATGCCAGTAGGCGCGCGGACGAAAGTAAACCCACTGGTGAT
ACCATTCGCGAGCCTCCGGATGACGACCGTAGTGATGAATCTCTCCTGGCGGGAACAGCAAAATATCACC
CGGTCGGCAAACAAATTCTCGTCCCTGATTTTTCACCACCCCCTGACCGCGAATGGTGAGATTGAGAATA
TAACCTTTCATTCCCAGCGGTCGGTCGATAAAAAAATCGAGATAACCGTTGGCCTCAATCGGCGTTAAAC
CCGCCACCAGATGGGCATTAAACGAGTATCCCGGCAGCAGGGGATCATTTTGCGCTTCAGCCATACTTTT
CATACTCCCGCCATTCAGAGAAGAAACCAATTGTCCATATTGCATCAGACATTGCCGTCACTGCGTCTTT
TACTGGCTCTTCTCGCTAACCAAACCGGTAACCCCGCTTATTAAAAGCATTCTGTAACAAAGCGGGACCA
AAGCCATGACAAAAACGCGTAACAAAAGTGTCTATAATCACGGCAGAAAAGTCCACATTGATTATTTGCA
CGGCGTCACACTTTGCTATGCCATAGCATTTTTATCCATAAGATTAGCGGATCCTACCTGACGCTTTTTA
TCGCAACTCTCTACTGTTTCTCCATACCCGTTTTTTTGGGCTAGCAGGAGGAATTCACCATGGTACCCGG
GGATCCTCTAGAGTCGACTAGGAGGAATATAAAATGAAAAATTGTGTCATCGTCAGTGCGGTACGTACTG
CTATCGGTAGTTTTAACGGTTCACTCGCTTCCACCAGCGCCATCGACCTGGGGGCGACAGTAATTAAAGC
CGCCATTGAACGTGCAAAAATCGATTCACAACACGTTGATGAAGTGATTATGGGTAACGTGTTACAAGCC
GGGCTGGGGCAAAATCCGGCGCGTCAGGCACTGTTAAAAAGCGGGCTGGCAGAAACGGTGTGCGGATTCA
CGGTCAATAAAGTATGTGGTTCGGGTCTTAAAAGTGTGGCGCTTGCCGCCCAGGCCATTCAGGCAGGTCA
GGCGCAGAGCATTGTGGCGGGGGGTATGGAAAATATGAGTTTAGCCCCCTACTTACTCGATGCAAAAGCA
CGCTCTGGTTATCGTCTTGGAGACGGACAGGTTTATGACGTAATCCTGCGCGATGGCCTGATGTGCGCCA
CCCATGGTTATCATATGGGGATTACCGCCGAAAACGTGGCTAAAGAGTACGGAATTACCCGTGAAATGCA
GGATGAACTGGCGCTACATTCACAGCGTAAAGCGGCAGCCGCAATTGAGTCCGGTGCTTTTACAGCCGAA
ATCGTCCCGGTAAATGTTGTCACTCGAAAGAAAACCTTCGTCTTCAGTCAAGACGAATTCCCGAAAGCGA
ATTCAACGGCTGAAGCGTTAGGTGCATTGCGCCCGGCCTTCGATAAAGCAGGAACAGTCACCGCTGGGAA
CGCGTCTGGTATTAACGACGGTGCTGCCGCTCTGGTGATTATGGAAGAATCTGCGGCGCTGGCAGCAGGC
CTTACCCCCCTGGCTCGCATTAAAAGTTATGCCAGCGGTGGCGTGCCCCCCGCATTGATGGGTATGGGGC
CAGTACCTGCCACGCAAAAAGCGTTACAACTGGCGGGGCTGCAACTGGCGGATATTGATCTCATTGAGGC
TAATGAAGCATTTGCTGCACAGTTCCTTGCCGTTGGGAAAAACCTGGGCTTTGATTCTGAGAAAGTGAAT
GTCAACGGCGGGGCCATCGCGCTCGGGCATCCTATCGGTGCCAGTGGTGCTCGTATTCTGGTCACACTAT
TACATGCCATGCAGGCACGCGATAAAACGCTGGGGCTGGCAACACTGTGCATTGGCGGCGGTCAGGGAAT
TGCGATGGTGATTGAACGGTTGAATTAAGGAGGACAGCTAAATGAAACTCTCAACTAAACTTTGTTGGTG
TGGTATTAAAGGAAGACTTAGGCCGCAAAAGCAACAACAATTACACAATACAAACTTGCAAATGACTGAA
CTAAAAAAACAAAAGACCGCTGAACAAAAAACCAGACCTCAAAATGTCGGTATTAAAGGTATCCAAATTT
ACATCCCAACTCAATGTGTCAACCAATCTGAGCTAGAGAAATTTGATGGCGTTTCTCAAGGTAAATACAC
AATTGGTCTGGGCCAAACCAACATGTCTTTTGTCAATGACAGAGAAGATATCTACTCGATGTCCCTAACT
GTTTTGTCTAAGTTGATCAAGAGTTACAACATCGACACCAACAAAATTGGTAGATTAGAAGTCGGTACTG
AAACTCTGATTGACAAGTCCAAGTCTGTCAAGTCTGTCTTGATGCAATTGTTTGGTGAAAACACTGACGT
CGAAGGTATTGACACGCTTAATGCCTGTTACGGTGGTACCAACGCGTTGTTCAACTCTTTGAACTGGATT
GAATCTAACGCATGGGATGGTAGAGACGCCATTGTAGTTTGCGGTGATATTGCCATCTACGATAAGGGTG
CCGCAAGACCAACCGGTGGTGCCGGTACTGTTGCTATGTGGATCGGTCCTGATGCTCCAATTGTATTTGA
CTCTGTAAGAGCTTCTTACATGGAACACGCCTACGATTTTTACAAGCCAGATTTCACCAGCGAATATCCT
TACGTCGATGGTCATTTTTCATTAACTTGTTACGTCAAGGCTCTTGATCAAGTTTACAAGAGTTATTCCA
AGAAGGCTATTTCTAAAGGGTTGGTTAGCGATCCCGCTGGTTCGGATGCTTTGAACGTTTTGAAATATTT
CGACTACAACGTTTTCCATGTTCCAACCTGTAAATTGGTCACAAAATCATACGGTAGATTACTATATAAC
GATTTCAGAGCCAATCCTCAATTGTTCCCAGAAGTTGACGCCGAATTAGCTACTCGCGATTATGACGAAT
CTTTAACCGATAAGAACATTGAAAAAACTTTTGTTAATGTTGCTAAGCCATTCCACAAAGAGAGAGTTGC
CCAATCTTTGATTGTTCCAACAAACACAGGTAACATGTACACCGCATCTGTTTATGCCGCCTTTGCATCT
CTATTAAACTATGTTGGATCTGACGACTTACAAGGCAAGCGTGTTGGTTTATTTTCTTACGGTTCCGGTT
TAGCTGCATCTCTATATTCTTGCAAAATTGTTGGTGACGTCCAACATATTATCAAGGAATTAGATATTAC
TAACAAATTAGCCAAGAGAATCACCGAAACTCCAAAGGATTACGAAGCTGCCATCGAATTGAGAGAAAAT
GCCCATTTGAAGAAGAACTTCAAACCTCAAGGTTCCATTGAGCATTTGCAAAGTGGTGTTTACTACTTGA
CCAACATCGATGACAAATTTAGAAGATCTTACGATGTTAAAAAATAAGGAGGATTACACTATGGTTTTAA
CCAATAAAACAGTCATTTCTGGATCGAAAGTCAAAAGTTTATCATCTGCGCAATCGAGCTCATCAGGACC
TTCATCATCTAGTGAGGAAGATGATTCCCGCGATATTGAAAGCTTGGATAAGAAAATACGTCCTTTAGAA
GAATTAGAAGCATTATTAAGTAGTGGAAATACAAAACAATTGAAGAACAAAGAGGTCGCTGCCTTGGTTA
TTCACGGTAAGTTACCTTTGTACGCTTTGGAGAAAAAATTAGGTGATACTACGAGAGCGGTTGCGGTACG
TAGGAAGGCTCTTTCAATTTTGGCAGAAGCTCCTGTATTAGCATCTGATCGTTTACCATATAAAAATTAT
GACTACGACCGCGTATTTGGCGCTTGTTGTGAAAATGTTATAGGTTACATGCCTTTGCCCGTTGGTGTTA
TAGGCCCCTTGGTTATCGATGGTACATCTTATCATATACCAATGGCAACTACAGAGGGTTGTTTGGTAGC
TTCTGCCATGCGTGGCTGTAAGGCAATCAATGCTGGCGGTGGTGCAACAACTGTTTTAACTAAGGATGGT
ATGACAAGAGGCCCAGTAGTCCGTTTCCCAACTTTGAAAAGATCTGGTGCCTGTAAGATATGGTTAGACT
CAGAAGAGGGACAAAACGCAATTAAAAAAGCTTTTAACTCTACATCAAGATTTGCACGTCTGCAACATAT
TCAAACTTGTCTAGCAGGAGATTTACTCTTCATGAGATTTAGAACAACTACTGGTGACGCAATGGGTATG
AATATGATTTCTAAAGGTGTCGAATACTCATTAAAGCAAATGGTAGAAGAGTATGGCTGGGAAGATATGG
AGGTTGTCTCCGTTTCTGGTAACTACTGTACCGACAAAAAACCAGCTGCCATCAACTGGATCGAAGGTCG
TGGTAAGAGTGTCGTCGCAGAAGCTACTATTCCTGGTGATGTTGTCAGAAAAGTGTTAAAAAGTGATGTT
TCCGCATTGGTTGAGTTGAACATTGCTAAGAATTTGGTTGGATCTGCAATGGCTGGGTCTGTTGGTGGAT
TTAACGCACATGCAGCTAATTTAGTGACAGCTGTTTTCTTGGCATTAGGACAAGATCCTGCACAAAATGT
TGAAAGTTCCAACTGTATAACATTGATGAAAGAAGTGGACGGTGATTTGAGAATTTCCGTATCCATGCCA
TCCATCGAAGTAGGTACCATCGGTGGTGGTACTGTTCTAGAACCACAAGGTGCCATGTTGGACTTATTAG
GTGTAAGAGGCCCGCATGCTACCGCTCCTGGTACCAACGCACGTCAATTAGCAAGAATAGTTGCCTGTGC
CGTCTTGGCAGGTGAATTATCCTTATGTGCTGCCCTAGCAGCCGGCCATTTGGTTCAAAGTCATATGACC
CACAACAGGAAACCTGCTGAACCAACAAAACCTAACAATTTGGACGCCACTGATATAAATCGTTTGAAAG
ATGGGTCCGTCACCTGCATTAAATCCTAAGTCGACCTGCAGGCATGCAAGCTTGGCTGTTTTGGCGGATG
AGAGAAGATTTTCAGCCTGATACAGATTAAATCAGAACGCAGAAGCGGTCTGATAAAACAGAATTTGCCT
GGCGGCAGTAGCGCGGTGGTCCCACCTGACCCCATGCCGAACTCAGAAGTGAAACGCCGTAGCGCCGATG
GTAGTGTGGGGTCTCCCCATGCGAGAGTAGGGAACTGCCAGGCATCAAATAAAACGAAAGGCTCAGTCGA
AAGACTGGGCCTTTCGTTTTATCTGTTGTTTGTCGGTGAACGCTCTCCTGAGTAGGACAAATCCGCCGGG
AGCGGATTTGAACGTTGCGAAGCAACGGCCCGGAGGGTGGCGGGCAGGACGCCCGCCATAAACTGCCAGG
CATCAAATTAAGCAGAAGGCCATCCTGACGGATGGCCTTTTTGCGTTTCTACAAACTCTTTTGTTTATTT
TTCTAAATACATTCAAATATGTATCCGCTCATGAGACAATAACCCTGATAAATGCTTCAATAATATTGAA
AAAGGAAGAGTATGAGTATTCAACATTTCCGTGTCGCCCTTATTCCCTTTTTTGCGGCATTTTGCCTTCC
TGTTTTTGCTCACCCAGAAACGCTGGTGAAAGTAAAAGATGCTGAAGATCAGTTGGGTGCACGAGTGGGT
TACATCGAACTGGATCTCAACAGCGGTAAGATCCTTGAGAGTTTTCGCCCCGAAGAACGTTTTCCAATGA
TGAGCACTTTTAAAGTTCTGCTATGTGGCGCGGTATTATCCCGTGTTGACGCCGGGCAAGAGCAACTCGG
TCGCCGCATACACTATTCTCAGAATGACTTGGTTGAGTACTCACCAGTCACAGAAAAGCATCTTACGGAT
GGCATGACAGTAAGAGAATTATGCAGTGCTGCCATAACCATGAGTGATAACACTGCGGCCAACTTACTTC
TGACAACGATCGGAGGACCGAAGGAGCTAACCGCTTTTTTGCACAACATGGGGGATCATGTAACTCGCCT
TGATCGTTGGGAACCGGAGCTGAATGAAGCCATACCAAACGACGAGCGTGACACCACGATGCCTGTAGCA
ATGGCAACAACGTTGCGCAAACTATTAACTGGCGAACTACTTACTCTAGCTTCCCGGCAACAATTAATAG
ACTGGATGGAGGCGGATAAAGTTGCAGGACCACTTCTGCGCTCGGCCCTTCCGGCTGGCTGGTTTATTGC
TGATAAATCTGGAGCCGGTGAGCGTGGGTCTCGCGGTATCATTGCAGCACTGGGGCCAGATGGTAAGCCC
TCCCGTATCGTAGTTATCTACACGACGGGGAGTCAGGCAACTATGGATGAACGAAATAGACAGATCGCTG
AGATAGGTGCCTCACTGATTAAGCATTGGTAACTGTCAGACCAAGTTTACTCATATATACTTTAGATTGA
TT
[125 nt withheld, positions 7003-7127]
C
[141 nt withheld, positions 7129-7269]
CCTTTGACGTTGGAGTCCACGTTCTTTAATAGTGGACTCTTGTTCCAAACTTGAACAACACTCAACCCTA
TCTCGGGCTATTCTTTTGATTTATAAGGGATTTTGCCGATTTCGGCCTATTGGTTAAAAAATGAGCTGAT
TTAACAAAAATTTAACGCGAATTTTAACAAAATATTAACGTTTACAATTTAAAAGGATCTAGGTGAAGAT
CCTTTTTGATAATCTCATGACCAAAATCCCTTAACGTGAGTTTTCGTTCCACTGAGCGTCAGACCCCGTA
GAAAAGATCAAAGGATCTTCTTGAGATCCTTTTTTTCTGCGCGTAATCTGCTGCTTGCAAACAAAAAAAC
CACCGCTACCAGCGGTGGTTTGTTTGCCGGATCAAGAGCTACCAACTCTTTTTCCGAAGGTAACTGGCTT
CAGCAGAGCGCAGATACCAAATACTGTCCTTCTAGTGTAGCCGTAGTTAGGCCACCACTTCAAGAACTCT
GTAGCACCGCCTACATACCTCGCTCTGCTAATCCTGTTACCAGTGGCTGCTGCCAGTGGCGATAAGTCGT
GTCTTACCGGGTTGGACTCAAGACGATAGTTACCGGATAAGGCGCAGCGGTCGGGCTGAACGGGGGGTTC
GTGCACACAGCCCAGCTTGGAGCGAACGACCTACACCGAACTGAGATACCTACAGCGTGAGCTATGAGAA
AGCGCCACGCTTCCCGAAGGGAGAAAGGCGGACAGGTATCCGGTAAGCGGCAGGGTCGGAACAGGAGAGC
GCACGAGGGAGCTTCCAGGGGGAAACGCCTGGTATCTTTATAGTCCTGTCGGGTTTCGCCACCTCTGACT
TGAGCGTCGATTTTTGTGATGCTCGTCAGGGGGGCGGAGCCTATGGAAAAACGCCAGCAACGCGGCCTTT
TTACGGTTCCTGGCCTTTTGCTGGCCTTTTGCTCACATGTTCTTTCCTGCGTTATCCCCTGATTCTGTGG
ATAACCGTATTACCGCCTTTGAGTGAGCTGATACCGCTCGCCGCAGCCGAACGACCGAGCGCAGCGAGTC
AGTGAGCGAGGAAGCGGAAGAGCGCCTGATGCGGTATTTTCTCCTTACGCATCTGTGCGGTATTTCACAC
CGCATAGGGTCATGGCTGCGCCCCGACACCCGCCAACACCCGCTGACGCGCCCTGACGGGCTTGTCTGCT
CCCGGCATCCGCTTACAGACAAGCTGTGACCGTCTCCGGGAGCTGCATGTGTCAGAGGTTTTCACCGTCA
TCACCGAAACGCGCGAGGCAGCAAGGAGATGGCGCCCAACAGTCCCCCGGCCACGGGGCCTGCCACCATA
CCCACGCCGAAACAAGCGCTCATGAGCCCGAAGTGGCGAGCCCGATCTTCCCCATCGGTGATGTCGGCGA
TATAGGCGCCAGCAACCGCACCTGTGGCGCCGGTGATGCCGGCCACGATGCGTCCGGCGTAGAGGATCTG
CTCATGTTTGACAGCTTATC
