>Addgene plasmid #17820 | pBAD24MevT | addgene partial sequence | sequence record 23744 | pBAD_fwd_primer
CTNCTGAGCTTTTTATCGCACTCTCTACTGTTTCTCCATACCCGTTTTTTTGGGCTAGCAGGAGGAATTC
ACCATGGTACCCGGGGATCCTCTAGAGTCGACTAGGAGGAATATAAAATGAAAAATTGTGTCATCGTCAG
TGCGGTACGTACTGCTATCGGTAGTTTTAACGGTTCACTCGCTTCCACCAGCGCCATCGACCTGGGGGCG
ACAGTAATTAAAGCCGCCATTGAACGTGCAAAAATCGATTCACAACACGTTGATGAAGTGATTATGGGTA
ACGTGTTACAAGCCGGGCTGGGGCAAAATCCGGCGCGTCAGGCACTGTTAAAAAGCGGGCTGGCAGAAAC
GGTGTGCGGATTCACGGTCAATAAAGTATGTGGTTCGGGTCTTAAAAGTGTGGCGCTTGCCGCCCAGGCC
ATTCAGGCAGGTCAGGCGCAGAGCATTGTGGCGGGGGGTATGGAAAATATGAGTTTAGCCCCCTACTTAC
TCGATGCAAAAGCACGCTCTGGTTATCGTCTTGGAGACGGACAGGTTTATGACGTAATCCTGCGCGATGG
CCTGATGTGCGCCACCCATGGTTATCATATGGGGATTACCGCCGAAAACGTGGCTAAAGAGTACGGAATT
ACCCGTGAAATNCAGGATGAACTGGCGCTACATTCACAGCGTAAAGCGGCAGCCGCAATTGAGTCCGGTG
CTTTTACNGCCGAAATCGTCCCGGTAATGTTGTCACTCGAAGGAAACCTTCGTCTTCAGTCAGACGATTC
CNNAAGCAATCACGCTGAGCGTAGTCATGCCCCGCCTCNNAAC
